>Addgene plasmid #226447 | TOPO-EXOC3 (-1557 to-1444) | addgene full sequence | sequence record 456934 | Addgene NGS Result
TACGCAAACCGCCTCTCCCCGCGCGTTGGCCGATTCATTAATGCAGCTGGCACGACAGGTTTCCCGACTG
GAAAGCGGGCAGTGAGCGCAACGCAATTAATGTGAGTTAGCTCACTCATTAGGCACCCCAGGCTTTACAC
TTTATGCTTCCGGCTCGTATGTTGTGTGGAATTGTGAGCGGATAACAATTTCACACAGGAAACAGCTATG
ACCATGATTACGCCAAGCTTGGTACCGAGCTCGGATCCACTAGTAACGGCCGCCAGTGTGCTGGAATTCG
CCCTTCTCCTGCCTCAGCCTCCCGAGTAGCTGGGACTCCAGGGGCCCACCACCACACCTGCCTAGTTTTT
TTGTATTTTTTTTAGTAGAGACGGGGTTTCACCATGTTAGCCAGGATGGAAGGGCGAATTCTGCAGATAT
CCATCACACTGGCGGCCGCTCGAGCATGCATCTAGAGGGCCCAATTCGCCCTATAGTGAGTCGTATTACA
ATTCACTGGCCGTCGTTTTACAACGTCGTGACTGGGAAAACCCTGGCGTTACCCAACTTAATCGCCTTGC
AGCACATCCCCCTTTCGCCAGCTGGCGTAATAGCGAAGAGGCCCGCACCGATCGCCCTTCCCAACAGTTG
CGCAGCCTGAATGGCGAATGG
[124 nt withheld, positions 652-775]
C
[91 nt withheld, positions 777-867]
A
[49 nt withheld, positions 869-917]
CCTTTGACGTTGGAGTCCACGTTCTTT
[37 nt withheld, positions 945-981]
ACCCTATCTCGGTCTATTCTTTTGATTTATAAGGGATTTTGCCGATTTCGGCCTATTGGTTAAAAAATGA
GCTGATTTAACAAAAATTTAACGCGAATTTTAACAAAATTCAGGGCGCAAGGGCTGCTAAAGGAAGCGGA
ACACGTAGAAAGCCAGTCCGCAGAAACGGTGCTGACCCCGGATGAATGTCAGCTACTGGGCTATCTGGAC
AAGGGAAAACGCAAGCGCAAAGAGAAAGCAGGTAGCTTGCAGTGGGCTTACATGGCGATAGCTAGACTGG
GCGGTTTTATGGACAGCAAGCGAACCGGAATTGCCAGCTGGGGCGCCCTCTGGTAAGGTTGGGAAGCCCT
GCAAAGTAAACTGGATGGCTTTCTTGCCGCCAAGGATCTGATGGCGCAGGGGATCAAGATCTGATCAAGA
GACAGGATGAGGATCGTTTCGCATGATTGAACAAGATGGATTGCACGCAGGTTCTCCGGCCGCTTGGGTG
GAGAGGCTATTCGGCTATGACTGGGCACAACAGACAATCGGCTGCTCTGATGCCGCCGTGTTCCGGCTGT
CAGCGCAGGGGCGCCCGGTTCTTTTTGTCAAGACCGACCTGTCCGGTGCCCTGAATGAACTGCAGGACGA
GGCAGCGCGGCTATCGTGGCTGGCCACGACGGGCGTTCCTTGCGCAGCTGTGCTCGACGTTGTCACTGAA
GCGGGAAGGGACTGGCTGCTATTGGGCGAAGTGCCGGGGCAGGATCTCCTGTCATCCCACCTTGCTCCTG
CCGAGAAAGTATCCATCATGGCTGATGCAATGCGGCGGCTGCATACGCTTGATCCGGCTACCTGCCCATT
CGACCACCAAGCGAAACATCGCATCGAGCGAGCACGTACTCGGATGGAAGCCGGTCTTGTCGATCAGGAT
GATCTGGACGAAGAGCATCAGGGGCTCGCGCCAGCCGAACTGTTCGCCAGGCTCAAGGCGCGCATGCCCG
ACGGCGAGGATCTCGTCGTGACCCATGGCGATGCCTGCTTGCCGAATATCATGGTGGAAAATGGCCGCTT
TTCTGGATTCATCGACTGTGGCCGGCTGGGTGTGGCGGACCGCTATCAGGACATAGCGTTGGCTACCCGT
GATATTGCTGAAGAGCTTGGCGGCGAATGGGCTGACCGCTTCCTCGTGCTTTACGGTATCGCCGCTCCCG
ATTCGCAGCGCATCGCCTTCTATCGCCTTCTTGACGAGTTCTTCTGAATTGAAAAAGGAAGAGTATGAGT
ATTCAACATTTCCGTGTCGCCCTTATTCCCTTTTTTGCGGCATTTTGCCTTCCTGTTTTTGCTCACCCAG
AAACGCTGGTGAAAGTAAAAGATGCTGAAGATCAGTTGGGTGCACGAGTGGGTTACATCGAACTGGATCT
CAACAGCGGTAAGATCCTTGAGAGTTTTCGCCCCGAAGAACGTTTTCCAATGATGAGCACTTTTAAAGTT
CTGCTATGTGGCGCGGTATTATCCCGTATTGACGCCGGGCAAGAGCAACTCGGTCGCCGCATACACTATT
CTCAGAATGACTTGGTTGAGTACTCACCAGTCACAGAAAAGCATCTTACGGATGGCATGACAGTAAGAGA
ATTATGCAGTGCTGCCATAACCATGAGTGATAACACTGCGGCCAACTTACTTCTGACAACGATCGGAGGA
CCGAAGGAGCTAACCGCTTTTTTGCACAACATGGGGGATCATGTAACTCGCCTTGATCGTTGGGAACCGG
AGCTGAATGAAGCCATACCAAACGACGAGCGTGACACCACGATGCCTGTAGCAATGGCAACAACGTTGCG
CAAACTATTAACTGGCGAACTACTTACTCTAGCTTCCCGGCAACAATTAATAGACTGGATGGAGGCGGAT
AAAGTTGCAGGACCACTTCTGCGCTCGGCCCTTCCGGCTGGCTGGTTTATTGCTGATAAATCTGGAGCCG
GTGAGCGTGGGTCTCGCGGTATCATTGCAGCACTGGGGCCAGATGGTAAGCCCTCCCGTATCGTAGTTAT
CTACACGACGGGGAGTCAGGCAACTATGGATGAACGAAATAGACAGATCGCTGAGATAGGTGCCTCACTG
ATTAAGCATTGGTAACTGTCAGACCAAGTTTACTCATATATACTTTAGATTGATTTAAAACTTCATTTTT
AATTTAAAAGGATCTAGGTGAAGATCCTTTTTGATAATCTCATGACCAAAATCCCTTAACGTGAGTTTTC
GTTCCACTGAGCGTCAGACCCCGTAGAAAAGATCAAAGGATCTTCTTGAGATCCTTTTTTTCTGCGCGTA
ATCTGCTGCTTGCAAACAAAAAAACCACCGCTACCAGCGGTGGTTTGTTTGCCGGATCAAGAGCTACCAA
CTCTTTTTCCGAAGGTAACTGGCTTCAGCAGAGCGCAGATACCAAATACTGTTCTTCTAGTGTAGCCGTA
GTTAGGCCACCACTTCAAGAACTCTGTAGCACCGCCTACATACCTCGCTCTGCTAATCCTGTTACCAGTG
GCTGCTGCCAGTGGCGATAAGTCGTGTCTTACCGGGTTGGACTCAAGACGATAGTTACCGGATAAGGCGC
AGCGGTCGGGCTGAACGGGGGGTTCGTGCACACAGCCCAGCTTGGAGCGAACGACCTACACCGAACTGAG
ATACCTACAGCGTGAGCTATGAGAAAGCGCCACGCTTCCCGAAGGGAGAAAGGCGGACAGGTATCCGGTA
AGCGGCAGGGTCGGAACAGGAGAGCGCACGAGGGAGCTTCCAGGGGGAAACGCCTGGTATCTTTATAGTC
CTGTCGGGTTTCGCCACCTCTGACTTGAGCGTCGATTTTTGTGATGCTCGTCAGGGGGGCGGAGCCTATG
GAAAAACGCCAGCAACGCGGCCTTTTTACGGTTCCTGGCCTTTTGCTGGCCTTTTGCTCACATGTTCTTT
CCTGCGTTATCCCCTGATTCTGTGGATAACCGTATTACCGCCTTTGAGTGAGCTGATACCGCTCGCCGCA
GCCGAACGACCGAGCGCAGCGAGTCAGTGAGCGAGGAAGCGGAAGAGCGCCCAA
Features (pLannotate 1.2.2; 13 found; start..end, strand, type, name):
     98..119     +  protein_bind   CAP binding site: CAP binding activates transcription in the presence of cAMP. E. coli catabolite activator protein
    134..164     +  promoter       lac promoter: promoter for the E. coli lac operon
    172..188     +  protein_bind   lac operator: The lac repressor binds to the lac operator to inhibit transcription in E. coli. This inhibition can be relieved by adding lactose or isopropyl-β-D-thiogalactopyranoside (IPTG). lac repressor encoded by lacI
    257..394     +  CDS            GVQW1 (fragment): GVQW1_HUMAN - Also known as TIGD1L2. Experimental evidence at transcript level: Swiss-Prot protein existence level 2. From Homo sapiens (Human).
    470..488     -  promoter       T7 promoter: promoter for bacteriophage T7 RNA polymerase
    491..648     +  CDS            lacZα (fragment): LacZα fragment of β-galactosidase; lacZ fragment
    652..1080    +  rep_origin     f1 ori (sequence partly withheld): f1 bacteriophage origin of replication; arrow indicates direction of (+) strand synthesis
   1093..1392    +  CDS            tnpA (fragment): TN5P_ECOLX - Also known as tnp. Experimental evidence at protein level: Swiss-Prot protein existence level 1. Mediates transposition of transposon Tn5 by a 'cut and paste' mechanism. First, the monomeric transposase binds the 19 bp inverted DNA repeats flanking the transposon. Then, dimerization of the DNA- bound transposase creates a synaptic DNA complex. After nicking of the first DNA strand, excision of the transposon proceeds through a series of intermediates. The transposase then mediates the insertion of the transposon at a new site by strand transfer. The activity of the wild- type tran
   1424..2215    +  CDS            neo: KKA2_KLEPN - Also known as kan, nptII. Experimental evidence at protein level: Swiss-Prot protein existence level 1. Resistance to kanamycin, neomycin, paromomycin, ribostamycin, butirosin and gentamicin B. From Klebsiella pneumoniae.
   2219..2235    +  promoter       AmpR promoter (fragment): bla
   2236..3096    +  CDS            AmpR: β-lactamase; bla; confers resistance to ampicillin, carbenicillin, and related antibiotics
   3267..3855    +  rep_origin     ori: high-copy-number ColE1/pMB1/pBR322/pUC origin of replication
   4038..85      +  CDS            lacI (fragment) (across the origin): lac repressor; lacI; The lac repressor binds to the lac operator to inhibit transcription in E. coli. This inhibition can be relieved by adding lactose or isopropyl-β-D-thiogalactopyranoside (IPTG).
