[The description below was written by a language model from this plasmid's Addgene catalogue record and pLannotate feature annotations shown in this document.]
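Description:
TOPO-EXOC3 (-1557 to-1444) is a small bacterial cloning plasmid of about 4 kb, built by TOPO cloning a short segment of the human EXOC3 promoter (positions -1557 to -1444, as given in the record's naming) into the pCR2.1-TOPO backbone. It is a storage and subcloning vector rather than an expression construct. It replicates in E. coli from a high-copy ColE1/pUC-type origin and is selected with ampicillin through the β-lactamase gene. The backbone also carries an intact neo (kanamycin/neomycin phosphotransferase) coding sequence, preceded by a Tn5-derived fragment that is a remnant of the source of that marker.

The insert lies within the lacZα region of the backbone, downstream of the CAP binding site, lac promoter and lac operator and upstream of a reverse-oriented T7 promoter and the remaining lacZα fragment. This arrangement is typical of TOPO TA vectors, where insertion interrupts lacZα. The annotation software does not label the insert as EXOC3. Instead it marks a feature in this position as a fragment of the human GVQW1 coding sequence, which is probably a similarity hit to the human genomic insert and not a real coding element. No mutations are recorded for the insert.

An f1 bacteriophage origin allows single-stranded copies of the plasmid to be produced with helper phage, matching the stated use in M13 phage-based assays. The other stated purpose is as a source for moving the promoter fragment into other vectors. The associated study concerns G-quadruplex-rich enhancers and their interaction with promoters.
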