Addgene plasmid #226447: TOPO-EXOC3 (-1557 to-1444)
Purpose: For subcloning of human EXOC3 promoter (base pairs -1557 to-1444) or for assays using M13 phage
Depositing lab: Glen Borchert. Depositing organization: University of South Alabama. Publication: Long G4-rich enhancers target promoters via a G4 DNA-based mechanism. DeMeis JD, Roberts JT, Delcher HA, Godang NL, Coley AB, Brown CL, Shaw MH, Naaz S, Dahal A, Alqudah SY, Nguyen KN, Nguyen AD, Paudel SS, Shell JE, Patil SS, Dang H, O'Neal WK, Knowles MR, Houserova D, Gillespie MN, Borchert GM. Nucleic Acids Res. 2025 Jan 11;53(2):gkae1180. doi: 10.1093/nar/gkae1180. PubMed 39658038.
Backbone
  Vector backbone: pCR2.1-Topo
  Vector type: Cloning vector
Growth in bacteria
  Bacterial resistance: Ampicillin, 100 μg/mL
  Growth temperature: 37°C
  Growth strain: DH5alpha
  Copy number: High Copy
Gene/Insert
  Gene/Insert name: EXOC3 (-1557 to-1444)
  Species: H. sapiens (human)
  Mutation: No
  Entrez Gene: EXOC3 (a.k.a. SEC6, SEC6L1, Sec6p)
  Cloning method: TOPO Cloning
Terms and licenses: Academic/Nonprofit Terms; Industry Terms: Not Available to Industry
How to cite: TOPO-EXOC3 (-1557 to-1444) was a gift from Glen Borchert (Addgene plasmid # 226447 ; http://n2t.net/addgene:226447 ; RRID:Addgene_226447)
