>Addgene plasmid #226447 | TOPO-EXOC3 (-1557 to-1444) | depositor partial sequence | sequence record 478228 | TOPO-EXOC3(-1557 to -1444)
CGCCCTTCTCCTGCCTCAGCCTCCCGAGTAGCTGGGACTCCAGGGGCCCACCACCACACCTGCCTAGTTT
TTTTGTATTTTTTTTAGTAGAGACGGGGTTTCACCATGTTAGCCAGGA
